>Addgene plasmid #173444 | pBN082 | addgene full sequence | sequence record 344772 | Addgene NGS Result
CGGCCCGGAGGGTGGCGGGCAGGACGCCCGCCATAAACTGCCAGGCATCAAATTAAGCAGAAGGCCATCC
TGACGGATGGCCTTTTTGCGTTTCTACAAACTCTTTTGTTTATTTTTCTAAATACATTCAAATATGTATC
CGCTCATGAGACAATAACCCTGATAAATGCTTCAATAATATTGAAAAAGGAAGAGTATGAGTATTCAACA
TTTCCGTGTCGCCCTTATTCCCTTTTTTGCGGCATTTTGCCTTCCTGTTTTTGCTCACCCAGAAACGCTG
GTGAAAGTAAAAGATGCTGAAGATCAGTTGGGTGCACGAGTGGGTTACATCGAACTGGATCTCAACAGCG
GTAAGATCCTTGAGAGTTTTCGCCCCGAAGAACGTTTTCCAATGATGAGCACTTTTAAAGTTCTGCTATG
TGGCGCGGTATTATCCCGTGTTGACGCCGGGCAAGAGCAACTCGGTCGCCGCATACACTATTCTCAGAAT
GACTTGGTTGAGTACTCACCAGTCACAGAAAAGCATCTTACGGATGGCATGACAGTAAGAGAATTATGCA
GTGCTGCCATAACCATGAGTGATAACACTGCGGCCAACTTACTTCTGACAACGATCGGAGGACCGAAGGA
GCTAACCGCTTTTTTGCACAACATGGGGGATCATGTAACTCGCCTTGATCGTTGGGAACCGGAGCTGAAT
GAAGCCATACCAAACGACGAGCGTGACACCACGATGCCTGTAGCAATGGCAACAACGTTGCGCAAACTAT
TAACTGGCGAACTACTTACTCTAGCTTCCCGGCAACAATTAATAGACTGGATGGAGGCGGATAAAGTTGC
AGGACCACTTCTGCGCTCGGCCCTTCCGGCTGGCTGGTTTATTGCTGATAAATCTGGAGCCGGTGAGCGT
GGGTCTCGCGGTATCATTGCAGCACTGGGGCCAGATGGTAAGCCCTCCCGTATCGTAGTTATCTACACGA
CGGGGAGTCAGGCAACTATGGATGAACGAAATAGACAGATCGCTGAGATAGGTGCCTCACTGATTAAGCA
TTGGTAACTGTCAGACCAAGTTTACTCATATATACTTTAGATTGATT
[125 nt withheld, positions 1098-1222]
C
[141 nt withheld, positions 1224-1364]
CCTTTGACGTTGGAGTCCACGTTCTTT
[37 nt withheld, positions 1392-1428]
ACCCTATCTCGGGCTATTCTTTTGATTTATAAGGGATTTTGCCGATTTCGGCCTATTGGTTAAAAAATGA
GCTGATTTAACAAAAATTTAACGCGAATTTTAACAAAATATTAACGTTTACAATTTAAAAGGATCTAGGT
GAAGATCCTTTTTGATAATCTCATGACCAAAATCCCTTAACGTGAGTTTTCGTTCCACTGAGCGTCAGAC
CCCGTAGAAAAGATCAAAGGATCTTCTTGAGATCCTTTTTTTCTGCGCGTAATCTGCTGCTTGCAAACAA
AAAAACCACCGCTACCAGCGGTGGTTTGTTTGCCGGATCAAGAGCTACCAACTCTTTTTCCGAAGGTAAC
TGGCTTCAGCAGAGCGCAGATACCAAATACTGTCCTTCTAGTGTAGCCGTAGTTAGGCCACCACTTCAAG
AACTCTGTAGCACCGCCTACATACCTCGCTCTGCTAATCCTGTTACCAGTGGCTGCTGCCAGTGGCGATA
AGTCGTGTCTTACCGGGTTGGACTCAAGACGATAGTTACCGGATAAGGCGCAGCGGTCGGGCTGAACGGG
GGGTTCGTGCACACAGCCCAGCTTGGAGCGAACGACCTACACCGAACTGAGATACCTACAGCGTGAGCTA
TGAGAAAGCGCCACGCTTCCCGAAGGGAGAAAGGCGGACAGGTATCCGGTAAGCGGCAGGGTCGGAACAG
GAGAGCGCACGAGGGAGCTTCCAGGGGGAAACGCCTGGTATCTTTATAGTCCTGTCGGGTTTCGCCACCT
CTGACTTGAGCGTCGATTTTTGTGATGCTCGTCAGGGGGGCGGAGCCTATGGAAAAACGCCAGCAACGCG
GCCTTTTTACGGTTCCTGGCCTTTTGCTGGCCTTTTGCTCACATGTTCTTTCCTGCGTTATCCCCTGATT
CTGTGGATAACCGTATTACCGCCTTTGAGTGAGCTGATACCGCTCGCCGCAGCCGAACGACCGAGCGCAG
CGAGTCAGTGAGCGAGGAAGCGGAAGAGCGCCTGATGCGGTATTTTCTCCTTACGCATCTGTGCGGTATT
TCACACCGCATAGGGTCATGGCTGCGCCCCGACACCCGCCAACACCCGCTGACGCGCCCTGACGGGCTTG
TCTGCTCCCGGCATCCGCTTACAGACAAGCTGTGACCGTCTCCGGGAGCTGCATGTGTCAGAGGTTTTCA
CCGTCATCACCGAAACGCGCGAGGCAGAAGGAGATGGCGCCCAACAGTCCCCCGGCCACGGGGCCTGCCA
CCATACCCACGCCGAAACAAGCGCTCATGAGCCCGAAGTGGCGAGCCCGATCTTCCCCATCGGTGATGTC
GGCGATATAGGCGCCAGCAACCGCACCTGTGGCGCCGGTGATGCCGGCCACGATGCGTCCGGCGTAGAGG
ATCTGCTCATGTTTGACAGCTTATCATCGATGCATAATGTGCCTGTCAAATGGACGAAGCAGGGATTCTG
CAAACCCTATGCTACTCCGTCAAGCCGTCAATTGTCTGATTCGTTACCAATTATGACAACTTGACGGCTA
CATCATTCACTTTTTCTTCACAACCGGCACGGAACTCGCTCGGGCTGGCCCCGGTGCATTTTTTAAATAC
CCGCGAGAAATAGAGTTGATCGTCAAAACCAACATTGCGACCGACGGTGGCGATAGGCATCCGGGTGGTG
CTCAAAAGCAGCTTCGCCTGGCTGATACGTTGGTCCTCGCGCCAGCTTAAGACGCTAATCCCTAACTGCT
GGCGGAAAAGATGTGACAGACGCGACGGCGACAAGCAAACATGCTGTGCGACGCTGGCGATATCAAAATT
GCTGTCTGCCAGGTGATCGCTGATGTACTGACAAGCCTCGCGTACCCGATTATCCATCGGTGGATGGAGC
GACTCGTTAATCGCTTCCATGCGCCGCAGTAACAATTGCTCAAGCAGATTTATCGCCAGCAGCTCCGAAT
AGCGCCCTTCCCCTTGCCCGGCGTTAATGATTTGCCCAAACAGGTCGCTGAAATGCGGCTGGTGCGCTTC
ATCCGGGCGAAAGAACCCCGTATTGGCAAATATTGACGGCCAGTTAAGCCATTCATGCCAGTAGGCGCGC
GGACGAAAGTAAACCCACTGGTGATACCATTCGCGAGCCTCCGGATGACGACCGTAGTGATGAATCTCTC
CTGGCGGGAACAGCAAAATATCACCCGGTCGGCAAACAAATTCTCGTCCCTGATTTTTCACCACCCCCTG
ACCGCGAATGGTGAGATTGAGAATATAACCTTTCATTCCCAGCGGTCGGTCGATAAAAAAATCGAGATAA
CCGTTGGCCTCAATCGGCGTTAAACCCGCCACCAGATGGGCATTAAACGAGTATCCCGGCAGCAGGGGAT
CATTTTGCGCTTCAGCCATACTTTTCATACTCCCGCCATTCAGAGAAGAAACCAATTGTCCATATTGCAT
CAGACATTGCCGTCACTGCGTCTTTTACTGGCTCTTCTCGCTAACCAAACCGGTAACCCCGCTTATTAAA
AGCATTCTGTAACAAAGCGGGACCAAAGCCATGACAAAAACGCGTAACAAAAGTGTCTATAATCACGGCA
GAAAAGTCCACATTGATTATTTGCACGGCGTCACACTTTGCTATGCCATAGCATTTTTATCCATAAGATT
AGCGGATCCTACCTGACGCTTTTTATCGCAACTCTCTACTGTTTCTCCATACCCGTTTTTTTGGGCTAGC
AGGAGGAATTCACCATGACTTCAGTCACATCTAAGCAATCAACGATACTAGGATCTGATGAAATAGATTT
AGGTCGCGTTATCGGTGAGCTAATTGATCATCGTAAGCTTATTATATCTATAACATCGGTTTTTACCTTA
TTTGCAATACTCTATGCATTATTAGCGACTCCTATCTATGAGACGGATGCGCTAATTCAAATAGAGCAGA
AGCAAGGTAATGCTATACTAAGCAGTCTAAGTCAGGTTTTACCTGATGGCCAACCCCAATCTGCACCTGA
AACAGCTTTGCTACAATCTCGAATGATTCTTGGCAAAACTATAGATGATTTAAACCTTCAGATTCAAATT
GAACAAAAATATTTTCCTGTTATTGGCCGTGGGTTAGCAAGATTAATGGGAGAAAAACCAGGTAATATTG
ATATTACTCGGTTATATTTGCCTGATAGTGACGATATTAGTAATAATACTCCTAGTATAATATTAACAGT
AAAAGATAAAGAAAATTATTCGATCAATAGCGATGGTATTCAACTCAATGGGGTTGTAGGGACGTTATTA
AATGAAAAAGGGATATCATTACTGGTTAACGAAATCGATGCTAAACCTGGAGATCAATTTGTTATTACAC
AGTTGCCTCGATTAAAGGCCATTTCTGATCTTTTAAAAAGTTTTAGCGTTGCTGATTTGGGTAAAGATAC
GGGAATGTTAACGTTGACTCTTACTGGAGATAACCCAAAAAGAATATCTCATATTTTGGACAGTATCAGT
CAGAACTATCTTGCACAGAACATTGCTAGACAAGCTGCGCAGGATGCTAAAAGTCTCGAGTTTTTAAATC
AACAATTACCCAAAGTTCGTGCCGAATTAGATTCTGCGGAAGACAAGTTAAATGCTTATCGTAAGCAAAA
AGACTCTGTTGACTTGAATATGGAAGCTAAATCAGTACTTGATCAAATAGTTAACGTTGATAATCAACTA
AATGAATTAACCTTCCGTGAGGCAGAAGTTTCACAGCTATATACTAAGGAACATCCTACTTATAAGGCGT
TAATGGAAAAACGGCAAACACTTCAAGAAGAAAAATCTAAACTTAATAAGCGCGTTAGTAGTATGCCCTC
GACCCAGCAGGAGGTTCTGCGATTAAGTCGAGATGTTGAATCTGGTCGTGCTGTATATTTGCAATTGCTA
AATCGGCAACAAGAATTAAACATTGCCAAATCAAGTGCTATTGGCAACGTTAGAATTATTGATAATGCTG
TAACAGATCCTAATCCTGTAAGACCAAAGAAGACTATCATAATTGTAATAGGTGTTGTTTTAGGGCTAAT
CGTTTCGGTTGTACTGGTATTGTTCCAAGTGTTTCTACGCCGTGGTATCGAATCCCCAGAGCAACTCGAA
GAAATCGGAATAAACGTGTATGCAAGTATTCCAATATCTGAATGGCTTACAAAAAATGCTCGTCAGTCAG
GGAAAGTCAGAAAAAATCAGTCAGACACATTGCTTGCTGTTGGTAATCCTGCCGATTTAGCTGTTGAGGC
CATTCGTGGTTTACGCACAAGTTTGCATTTTGCAATGATGGAAGCAAAAAATAATGTCCTAATGATATCG
GGTGCTAGTCCAAGCGCAGGTATGACTTTTATTAGCAGTAACTTGGCAGCCACTATAGCAATTACAGGGA
AAAAAGTTTTATTCATTGATGCTGACCTTCGTAAGGGATATGCTCATAAAATGTTTGGTCATAAAAACGA
TAAAGGATTATCTGAGTTTTTATCTGGACAAGCCGCTGCTGAAATGATCATTGATAAAGTAGAAGGGGGG
GGATTTGATTACATTGGTCGTGGACAAATTCCTCCAAACCCAGCTGAATTACTTATGCATCCGCGTTTTG
AACAATTATTAAATTGGGCCTCACAAAATTATGATTTAATTATAATAGATACACCTCCAATTTTGGCAGT
GACAGATGCTGCGATTATTGGTCGATATGCTGGAACATGTCTATTAGTCGCTCGCTTTGAAAAAAATACT
GTTAAAGAAATTGATGTAAGTATGAAGCGGTTTGAGCAAAGTGGTGTGGTAGTCAAAGGCTGTATACTTA
ACGGTGTTGTAAAGAAAGCTAGCAGCTACGAAAGATATGGCCATAATCATTATGGCTATTCTTATTATGA
TAAAAAACACCACCACCACCACCACTGACTGCAGGCATGCAAGCTTGGCTGTTTTGGCGGATGAGAGAAG
ATTTTCAGCCTGATACAGATTAAATCAGAACGCAGAAGCGGTCTGATAAAACAGAATTTGCCTGGCGGCA
GTAGCGCGGTGGTCCCACCTGACCCCATGCCGAACTCAGAAGTGAAACGCCGTAGCGCCGATGGTAGTGT
GGGGTCTCCCCATGCGAGAGTAGGGAACTGCCAGGCATCAAATAAAACGAAAGGCTCAGTCGAAAGACTG
GGCCTTTCGTTTTATCTGTTGTTTGTCGGTGAACGCTCTCCTGAGTAGGACAAATCCGCCGGGAGCGGAT
TTGAACGTTGCGAAGCAA
Features (pLannotate 1.2.2; 16 found; start..end, strand, type, name):
     59..86      +  terminator     rrnB T2 terminator: transcription terminator T2 from the E. coli rrnB gene
    105..196     +  promoter       AmpR promoter: bla
    197..1057    +  CDS            AmpR: β-lactamase; bla; confers resistance to ampicillin, carbenicillin, and related antibiotics
   1099..1479    +  rep_origin     M13 ori (sequence partly withheld): M13 bacteriophage origin of replication; arrow indicates direction of (+) strand synthesis
   1665..2253    +  rep_origin     ori: high-copy-number ColE1/pMB1/pBR322/pUC origin of replication
   2439..2490    -  misc_feature   bom (fragment): basis of mobility region from pBR322
   2606..2645    -  CDS            rop (fragment): Rop protein, which maintains plasmids at low copy number; rop
   2646..2831    -  CDS            TcR (fragment): tetracycline efflux protein; tet; confers resistance to tetracycline
   2841..2859    +  promoter       tet promoter (fragment): E. coli promoter for tetracycline efflux protein gene
   2949..3827    -  CDS            araC: L-arabinose regulatory protein; araC
   3854..4138    +  promoter       araBAD promoter: araBAD; promoter of the L-arabinose operon of E. coli; the araC regulatory gene is transcribed in the opposite direction (Guzman et al., 1995)
   4173..6299    +  CDS            YC06_KLEPN: Experimental evidence at protein level: Swiss-Prot protein existence level 1. From Klebsiella pneumoniae.
   6336..6353    +  CDS            9xHis (fragment): 9xHis affinity tag
   6357..6374    +  misc_feature   MCS (fragment): pUC18/19 multiple cloning site
   6458..6573    +  ncRNA          5S rRNA: Accession: RF00001 - 5S ribosomal RNA
   6577..6663    +  terminator     rrnB T1 terminator: Escherichia coli rrnB; transcription terminator T1 from the E. coli rrnB gene
