[The description below was written by a language model from this plasmid's Addgene catalogue record and pLannotate feature annotations shown in this document.]
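Description:
pBN082 is a bacterial expression plasmid built on the pBAD24 backbone, carrying a mutant form of Wzc from Escherichia coli E69 (serotype O9a:K30). It replicates in E. coli through a ColE1/pMB1-type origin and is selected with ampicillin via the β-lactamase gene. An M13 phage origin is also annotated, along with non-functional remnants of pBR322 elements (bom, rop, and tetracycline-resistance fragments) inherited from the backbone. The record lists the copy number as unknown.

The roughly 2.2 kb insert was introduced by Gibson cloning downstream of the araBAD promoter, with the divergently transcribed araC regulator on the same plasmid. Expression is therefore induced by L-arabinose and otherwise kept low. The rrnB T1 and T2 terminators follow the cassette. The open reading frame carries two substitutions, K540M and Y706E, and ends in a C-terminal hexahistidine tag. The automated annotation labels this tag as a fragment of a 9xHis tag, and its six-codon length agrees with the catalogue. The annotation tool also matched the coding region to a homologous Klebsiella pneumoniae protein, which reflects sequence similarity rather than origin, since the catalogue gives the source as E. coli.

Wzc is generally described as a tyrosine autokinase that regulates capsular polysaccharide assembly and export. The record does not explain the rationale for the mutations. On general grounds, a lysine-to-methionine change in the nucleotide-binding region typically inactivates a kinase, and a tyrosine-to-glutamate change is commonly used as a phosphomimetic. The plasmid comes from a study of how Wzc regulates bacterial capsule assembly, where it would suit producing and affinity-purifying this variant.
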