Addgene plasmid #173444: pBN082
Purpose: express E. coli E69 (O9a:K30) Wzc_K540M with Y706E
Depositing lab: James Naismith. Depositing organization: University of Oxford. Publication: The molecular basis of regulation of bacterial capsule assembly by Wzc. Yang Y, Liu J, Clarke BR, Seidel L, Bolla JR, Ward PN, Zhang P, Robinson CV, Whitfield C, Naismith JH. Nat Commun. 2021 Jul 16;12(1):4349. doi: 10.1038/s41467-021-24652-1. PubMed 34272394.
Backbone
  Vector backbone: pBAD24
  Backbone size w/o insert (bp): 4542
  Total vector size (bp): 6698
  Vector type: Bacterial Expression
Growth in bacteria
  Bacterial resistance: Ampicillin, 100 μg/mL
  Growth temperature: 37°C
  Growth strain: DH5alpha
  Copy number: Unknown
Gene/Insert
  Gene/Insert name: E. coli E69 (O9a:K30) Wzc_K540M with Y706E
  Species: Escherichia coli
  Insert size (bp): 2184
  Mutation: K540M, Y706E
  Promoter: araBAD
  Tag / fusion protein: hexa-histidine tag (C terminal on insert)
  Cloning method: Gibson Cloning
  Sequencing primers: 5′ pBADF; 3′ pBADR
Terms and licenses: Academic/Nonprofit Terms; Industry Terms: Not Available to Industry
How to cite: pBN082 was a gift from James Naismith (Addgene plasmid # 173444 ; http://n2t.net/addgene:173444 ; RRID:Addgene_173444)
