>Addgene plasmid #173444 | pBN082 | depositor partial sequence | sequence record 336976 | E. coli E69 (O9a:K30) Wzc_K540M with Y706E
ATGACTTCAGTCACATCTAAGCAATCAACGATACTAGGATCTGATGAAATAGATTTAGGTCGCGTTATCG
GTGAGCTAATTGATCATCGTAAGCTTATTATATCTATAACATCGGTTTTTACCTTATTTGCAATACTCTA
TGCATTATTAGCGACTCCTATCTATGAGACGGATGCGCTAATTCAAATAGAGCAGAAGCAAGGTAATGCT
ATACTAAGCAGTCTAAGTCAGGTTTTACCTGATGGCCAACCCCAATCTGCACCTGAAACAGCTTTGCTAC
AATCTCGAATGATTCTTGGCAAAACTATAGATGATTTAAACCTTCAGATTCAAATTGAACAAAAATATTT
TCCTGTTATTGGCCGTGGGTTAGCAAGATTAATGGGAGAAAAACCAGGTAATATTGATATTACTCGGTTA
TATTTGCCTGATAGTGACGATATTAGTAATAATACTCCTAGTATAATATTAACAGTAAAAGATAAAGAAA
ATTATTCGATCAATAGCGATGGTATTCAACTCAATGGGGTTGTAGGGACGTTATTAAATGAAAAAGGGAT
ATCATTACTGGTTAACGAAATCGATGCTAAACCTGGAGATCAATTTGTTATTACACAGTTGCCTCGATTA
AAGGCCATTTCTGATCTTTTAAAAAGTTTTAGCGTTGCTGATTTGGGTAAAGATACGGGAATGTTAACGT
TGACTCTTACTGGAGATAACCCAAAAAGAATATCTCATATTTTGGACAGTATCAGTCAGAACTATCTTGC
ACAGAACATTGCTAGACAAGCTGCGCAGGATGCTAAAAGTCTCGAGTTTTTAAATCAACAATTACCCAAA
GTTCGTGCCGAATTAGATTCTGCGGAAGACAAGTTAAATGCTTATCGTAAGCAAAAAGACTCTGTTGACT
TGAATATGGAAGCTAAATCAGTACTTGATCAAATAGTTAACGTTGATAATCAACTAAATGAATTAACCTT
CCGTGAGGCAGAAGTTTCACAGCTATATACTAAGGAACATCCTACTTATAAGGCGTTAATGGAAAAACGG
CAAACACTTCAAGAAGAAAAATCTAAACTTAATAAGCGCGTTAGTAGTATGCCCTCGACCCAGCAGGAGG
TTCTGCGATTAAGTCGAGATGTTGAATCTGGTCGTGCTGTATATTTGCAATTGCTAAATCGGCAACAAGA
ATTAAACATTGCCAAATCAAGTGCTATTGGCAACGTTAGAATTATTGATAATGCTGTAACAGATCCTAAT
CCTGTAAGACCAAAGAAGACTATCATAATTGTAATAGGTGTTGTTTTAGGGCTAATCGTTTCGGTTGTAC
TGGTATTGTTCCAAGTGTTTCTACGCCGTGGTATCGAATCCCCAGAGCAACTCGAAGAAATCGGAATAAA
CGTGTATGCAAGTATTCCAATATCTGAATGGCTTACAAAAAATGCTCGTCAGTCAGGGAAAGTCAGAAAA
AATCAGTCAGACACATTGCTTGCTGTTGGTAATCCTGCCGATTTAGCTGTTGAGGCCATTCGTGGTTTAC
GCACAAGTTTGCATTTTGCAATGATGGAAGCAAAAAATAATGTCCTAATGATATCGGGTGCTAGTCCAAG
CGCAGGTATGACTTTTATTAGCAGTAACTTGGCAGCCACTATAGCAATTACAGGGAAAAAAGTTTTATTC
ATTGATGCTGACCTTCGTAAGGGATATGCTCATAAAATGTTTGGTCATAAAAACGATAAAGGATTATCTG
AGTTTTTATCTGGACAAGCCGCTGCTGAAATGATCATTGATAAAGTAGAAGGGGGGGGATTTGATTACAT
TGGTCGTGGACAAATTCCTCCAAACCCAGCTGAATTACTTATGCATCCGCGTTTTGAACAATTATTAAAT
TGGGCCTCACAAAATTATGATTTAATTATAATAGATACACCTCCAATTTTGGCAGTGACAGATGCTGCGA
TTATTGGTCGATATGCTGGAACATGTCTATTAGTCGCTCGCTTTGAAAAAAATACTGTTAAAGAAATTGA
TGTAAGTATGAAGCGGTTTGAGCAAAGTGGTGTGGTAGTCAAAGGCTGTATACTTAACGGTGTTGTAAAG
AAAGCTAGCAGCTACGAAAGATATGGCCATAATCATTATGGCTATTCTTATTATGATAAAAAACACCACC
ACCACCACCACTGA
